>Addgene plasmid #236151 | SCN1Aprom(335-406)-H2B-GFP | addgene full sequence | sequence record 468384 | Addgene NGS Result
GAGGGACAGCCCCCCCCCAAAGCCCCCAGGGATGTAATTACGTCCCTCCCCCGCTAGGGGGCAGCAGCGA
GCCGCCCGGGGCTCCGCTCCGGTCCGGCGCTCCCCCCGCATCCCAGAGCCGGCAGCGTGCGGGGACAGCC
CGGGCACGGGGAAGGTGGCACGGGATCGCTTTCCTCTGAACGCTTCTCGCTGCTCTTTGAGCCTGCAGAC
ACCTGGGGGGATACGGGGAAAAGGCCTCCACGGCCACAATTTCCTCTCAGAGACAATTCCTTTTCCCCTC
ATCCTTGTTAAATGAGCTATCCTTTGCCTTTATACGCACAGTCTAGAGGGTATATAATGGATCCCATCGC
GTCTCAGCCTCACTTTGAGCTCCTCCACACGAATTCCCCGATACCGTCGATTCAAGGAGCTTGCTTGTTC
TTTTTGCAGAAGCTCAGAATAAACGCTCAACTTTGGCAGATCTACCAAGCTTGGTACCGAGCTCGGATCC
AACTCGAGGCCACCATGCCAGAGCCAGCGAAGTCTGCTCCCGCCCCGAAAAAGGGCTCCAAGAAGGCGGT
GACTAAGGCGCAGAAGAAAGGCGGCAAGAAGCGCAAGCGCAGCCGCAAGGAGAGCTATTCCATCTATGTG
TACAAGGTTCTGAAGCAGGTCCACCCTGACACCGGCATTTCGTCCAAGGCCATGGGCATCATGAATTCGT
TTGTGAACGACATTTTCGAGCGCATCGCAGGTGAGGCTTCCCGCCTGGCGCATTACAACAAGCGCTCGAC
CATCACCTCCAGGGAGATCCAGACGGCCGTGCGCCTGCTGCTGCCTGGGGAGTTGGCCAAGCACGCCGTG
TCCGAGGGTACTAAGGCCATCACCAAGTACACCAGCGCTAAGGATCCCCGGGTACCGGTCGTCTCAAAGG
GCGAGGAACTTTTTACGGGCGTTGTTCCGATCCTCGTCGAATTGGACGGGGACGTTAATGGGCATAAATT
CTCAGTTAGTGGTGAGGGTGAGGGGGACGCGACATATGGGAAACTTACGCTGAAGTTCATATGTACCACC
GGAAAATTGCCGGTGCCGTGGCCTACTCTCGTCACCACCCTGACATATGGTGTTCAGTGTTTTAGCCGGT
ATCCAGACCATATGAAACAGCACGATTTTTTTAAATCCGCTATGCCTGAAGGTTACGTACAGGAGCGAAC
GATATTTTTTAAAGACGACGGAAACTACAAAACTAGAGCCGAGGTAAAATTCGAGGGTGACACTCTCGTG
AACCGGATCGAACTGAAGGGCATAGATTTTAAGGAGGATGGCAATATACTGGGCCACAAGCTCGAATACA
ACTATAATTCTCATAATGTCTATATCATGGCGGACAAACAGAAAAACGGCATCAAGGTAAACTTTAAAAT
CCGACACAATATTGAGGACGGCTCTGTCCAGCTTGCGGACCATTACCAACAGAACACGCCGATAGGGGAT
GGTCCAGTACTTCTCCCTGATAATCACTATTTGTCTACTCAGTCAGCTCTTAGCAAGGACCCAAACGAAA
AACGGGATCACATGGTCCTTCTTGAGTTCGTCACTGCGGCTGGGATAACACTCGGGATGGACGAACTGTA
TAAGTAGCTAGCGAATTCGAATTTAAATCGGCCTCGACTGTGCCTTCTAGTTGCCAGCCATCTGTTGTTT
GCCCCTCCCCCGTGCCTTCCTTGACCCTGGAAGGTGCCACTCCCACTGTCCTTTCCTAATAAAATGAGGA
AATTGCATCGCATTGTCTGAGTAGGTGTCATTCTATTCTGGGGGGTGGGGTGGGGCAGGACAGCAAGGGG
GAGGATTGGGAAGACAATAGCAGGCATGCTGGGGACGCGGCCGCAATTTAACGCGAATTAATTCTGTGGA
ATGTGTGTCAGTTAGGGTGTGGAAAGTCCCCAGGCTCCCCAGCAGGCAGAAGTATGCAAAGCATGCATCT
CAATTAGTCAGCAACCAGGTGTGGAAAGTCCCCAGGCTCCCCAGCAGGCAGAAGTATGCAAAGCATGCAT
CTCAATTAGTCAGCAACCATAGTCCCGCCCCTAACTCCGCCCATCCCGCCCCTAACTCCGCCCAGTTCCG
CCCATTCTCCGCCCCATGGCTGACTAATTTTTTTTATTTATGCAGAGGCCGAGGCCGCCTCTGCCTCTGA
GCTATTCCAGAAGTAGTGAGGAGGCTTTTTTGGAGGCCTAGGCTTTTGCAAAAAGCTCCCGGGAGCTTGT
ATATCCATTTTCGGATCTGATCAGCACGTGATGAAAAAGCCTGAACTCACCGCGACGTCTGTCGAGAAGT
TTCTGATCGAAAAGTTCGACAGCGTCTCCGACCTGATGCAGCTCTCGGAGGGCGAAGAATCTCGTGCTTT
CAGCTTCGATGTAGGAGGGCGTGGATATGTCCTGCGGGTAAATAGCTGCGCCGATGGTTTCTACAAAGAT
CGTTATGTTTATCGGCACTTTGCATCGGCCGCGCTCCCGATTCCGGAAGTGCTTGACATTGGGGAATTCA
GCGAGAGCCTGACCTATTGCATCTCCCGCCGTGCACAGGGTGTCACGTTGCAAGACCTGCCTGAAACCGA
ACTGCCCGCTGTTCTGCAGCCGGTCGCGGAGGCCATGGATGCGATCGCTGCGGCCGATCTTAGCCAGACG
AGCGGGTTCGGCCCATTCGGACCGCAAGGAATCGGTCAATACACTACATGGCGTGATTTCATATGCGCGA
TTGCTGATCCCCATGTGTATCACTGGCAAACTGTGATGGACGACACCGTCAGTGCGTCCGTCGCGCAGGC
TCTCGATGAGCTGATGCTTTGGGCCGAGGACTGCCCCGAAGTCCGGCACCTCGTGCACGCGGATTTCGGC
TCCAACAATGTCCTGACGGACAATGGCCGCATAACAGCGGTCATTGACTGGAGCGAGGCGATGTTCGGGG
ATTCCCAATACGAGGTCGCCAACATCTTCTTCTGGAGGCCGTGGTTGGCTTGTATGGAGCAGCAGACGCG
CTACTTCGAGCGGAGGCATCCGGAGCTTGCAGGATCGCCGCGGCTCCGGGCGTATATGCTCCGCATTGGT
CTTGACCAACTCTATCAGAGCTTGGTTGACGGCAATTTCGATGATGCAGCTTGGGCGCAGGGTCGATGCG
ACGCAATCGTCCGATCCGGAGCCGGGACTGTCGGGCGTACACAAATCGCCCGCAGAAGCGCGGCCGTCTG
GACCGATGGCTGTGTAGAAGTACTCGCCGATAGTGGAAACCGACGCCCCAGCACTCGTCCGAGGGCAAAG
GAATAGGTCGACAATCAACCTCTGGATTACAAAATTTGTGAAAGATTGACTGGTATTCTTAACTATGTTG
CTCCTTTTACGCTATGTGGATACGCTGCTTTAATGCCTTTGTATCATGCGTTAACTAAACTTGTTTATTG
CAGCTTATAATGGTTACAAATAAAGCAATAGCATCACAAATTTCACAAATAAAGCATTTTTTTCACTGCA
TTCTAGTTGTGGTTTGTCCAAACTCATCAATGTATCTTATCATGTCTGGAATTGACTCAAATGATGTCAA
TTAGTCTATCAGAAGCTCATCTGGTCTCCCTTCCGGGGGACAAGACATCCCTGTTTAATATTTAAACAGC
AGTGTTCCCAAACTGGGTTCTTATATCCCTTGCTCTGGTCAACCAGGTTGCAGGGTTTCCTGTCCTCACA
GGAACGAAGTCCCTAAAGAAACAGTGGCAGCCAGGTTTAGCCCCGGAATTGACTGGATTCCTTTTTTAGG
GCCCATTGGTATGGCTTTTTCCCCGTATCCCCCCAGGTGTCTGCAGGCTCAAAGAGCAGCGAGAAGCGTT
CAGAGGAAAGCGATCCCGTGCCACCTTCCCCGTGCCCGGGCTGTCCCCGCACGCTGCCGGCTCGGGGATG
CGGGGGGAGCGCCGGACCGGAGCGGAGCCCCGGGCGGCTCGCTGCTGCCCCCTAGCGGGGGAGGGACGTA
ATTACATCCCTGGGGGCTTTGGGGGGGGGCTGTCCCTGATATCTATAACAAGAAAATATATATATAATAA
GTTATCACGTAAGTAGAACATGAAATAACAATATAATTATCGTATGAGTTAAATCTTAAAAGTCACGTAA
AAGATAATCATGCGTCATTTTGACTCACGCGGTCGTTATAGTTCAAAATCAGTGACACTTACCGCATTGA
CAAGCACGCCTCACGGGAGCTCCAAGCGGCGACTGAGATGTCCTAAATGCACAGCGACGGATTCGCGCTA
TTTAGAAAGAGAGAGCAATATTTCAAGAATGCATGCGTCAATTTTACGCAGACTATCTTTCTAGGGTTAA
TCTAGCTGCATCAGGATCATATCGTCGGGTCTTTTTTCCGGCTCAGTCATCGCCCAAGCTGGCGCTATCT
GGGCATCGGGGAGGAAGAAGCCCGTGCCTTTTCCCGCGAGGTTGAAGCGGCATGGAAAGAGTTTGCCGAG
GATGACTGCTGCTGCATTGACGTTGAGCGAAAACGCACGTTTACCATGATGATTCGGGAAGGTGTGGCCA
TGCACGCCTTTAACGGTGAACTGTTCGTTCAGGCCACCTGGGATACCAGTTCGTCGCGGCTTTTCCGGAC
ACAGTTCCGGATGGTCAGCCCGAAGCGCATCAGCAACCCGAACAATACCGGCGACAGCCGGAACTGCCGT
GCCGGTGTGCAGATTAATGACAGCGGTGCGGCGCTGGGATATTACGTCAGCGAGGACGGGTATCCTGGCT
GGATGCCGCAGAAATGGACATGGATACCCCGTGAGTTACCCGGCGGGCGCGCTTGGCGTAATCATGGTCA
TAGCTGTTTCCTGTGTGAAATTGTTATCCGCTCACAATTCCACACAACATACGAGCCGGAAGCATAAAGT
GTAAAGCCTGGGGTGCCTAATGAGTGAGCTAACTCACATTAATTGCGTTGCGCTCACTGCCCGCTTTCCA
GTCGGGAAACCTGTCGTGCCAGCTGCATTAATGAATCGGCCAACGCGCGGGGAGAGGCGGTTTGCGTATT
GGGCGCTCTTCCGCTTCCTCGCTCACTGACTCGCTGCGCTCGGTCGTTCGGCTGCGGCGAGCGGTATCAG
CTCACTCAAAGGCGGTAATACGGTTATCCACAGAATCAGGGGATAACGCAGGAAAGAACATGTGAGCAAA
AGGCCAGCAAAAGGCCAGGAACCGTAAAAAGGCCGCGTTGCTGGCGTTTTTCCATAGGCTCCGCCCCCCT
GACGAGCATCACAAAAATCGACGCTCAAGTCAGAGGTGGCGAAACCCGACAGGACTATAAAGATACCAGG
CGTTTCCCCCTGGAAGCTCCCTCGTGCGCTCTCCTGTTCCGACCCTGCCGCTTACCGGATACCTGTCCGC
CTTTCTCCCTTCGGGAAGCGTGGCGCTTTCTCATAGCTCACGCTGTAGGTATCTCAGTTCGGTGTAGGTC
GTTCGCTCCAAGCTGGGCTGTGTGCACGAACCCCCCGTTCAGCCCGACCGCTGCGCCTTATCCGGTAACT
ATCGTCTTGAGTCCAACCCGGTAAGACACGACTTATCGCCACTGGCAGCAGCCACTGGTAACAGGATTAG
CAGAGCGAGGTATGTAGGCGGTGCTACAGAGTTCTTGAAGTGGTGGCCTAACTACGGCTACACTAGAAGA
ACAGTATTTGGTATCTGCGCTCTGCTGAAGCCAGTTACCTTCGGAAAAAGAGTTGGTAGCTCTTGATCCG
GCAAACAAACCACCGCTGGTAGCGGTGGTTTTTTTGTTTGCAAGCAGCAGATTACGCGCAGAAAAAAAGG
ATCTCAAGAAGATCCTTTGATCTTTTCTACGGGGTCTGACGCTCAGTGGAACGAAAACTCACGTTAAGGG
ATTTTGGTCATGAGATTATCAAAAAGGATCTTCACCTAGATCCTTTTAAATTAAAAATGAAGTTTTAAAT
CAATCTAAAGTATATATGAGTAAACTTGGTCTGACAGTTACCAATGCTTAATCAGTGAGGCACCTATCTC
AGCGATCTGTCTATTTCGTTCATCCATAGTTGCCTGACTCCCCGTCGTGTAGATAACTACGATACGGGAG
GGCTTACCATCTGGCCCCAGTGCTGCAATGATACCGCGAGACCCACGCTCACCGGCTCCAGATTTATCAG
CAATAAACCAGCCAGCCGGAAGGGCCGAGCGCAGAAGTGGTCCTGCAACTTTATCCGCCTCCATCCAGTC
TATTAATTGTTGCCGGGAAGCTAGAGTAAGTAGTTCGCCAGTTAATAGTTTGCGCAACGTTGTTGCCATT
GCTACAGGCATCGTGGTGTCACGCTCGTCGTTTGGTATGGCTTCATTCAGCTCCGGTTCCCAACGATCAA
GGCGAGTTACATGATCCCCCATGTTGTGCAAAAAAGCGGTTAGCTCCTTCGGTCCTCCGATCGTTGTCAG
AAGTAAGTTGGCCGCAGTGTTATCACTCATGGTTATGGCAGCACTGCATAATTCTCTTACTGTCATGCCA
TCCGTAAGATGCTTTTCTGTGACTGGTGAGTACTCAACCAAGTCATTCTGAGAATAGTGTATGCGGCGAC
CGAGTTGCTCTTGCCCGGCGTCAATACGGGATAATACCGCGCCACATAGCAGAACTTTAAAAGTGCTCAT
CATTGGAAAACGTTCTTCGGGGCGAAAACTCTCAAGGATCTTACCGCTGTTGAGATCCAGTTCGATGTAA
CCCACTCGTGCACCCAACTGATCTTCAGCATCTTTTACTTTCACCAGCGTTTCTGGGTGAGCAAAAACAG
GAAGGCAAAATGCCGCAAAAAAGGGAATAAGGGCGACACGGAAATGTTGAATACTCATACTCTTCCTTTT
TCAATATTATTGAAGCATTTATCAGGGTTATTGTCTCATGAGCGGATACATATTTGAATGTATTTAGAAA
AATAAACAAATAGGGGTTCCGCGCACATTTCCCCGAAAAGTGCCACCTAAATTGTAAGCGTTAATATTTT
GTTAAAATTCGCGTTAAATTTTTGTTAAATCAGCTCATTTTTTAACCAATAGGCCGAAATCGGCAAAATC
CCTTATAAATCAAAAGAATAGACCGAGATAGGGT
[37 nt withheld, positions 7105-7141]
AAAGAACGTGGACTCCAACGTCAAAGG
[49 nt withheld, positions 7169-7217]
T
[91 nt withheld, positions 7219-7309]
G
[124 nt withheld, positions 7311-7434]
CCCATTCGCCATTCAGGCTGCGCAACTGTTGGGAAGGGCGATCGGTGCGGGCCTCTTCGCTATTACGCCA
GCTGGCGAAAGGGGGATGTGCTGCAAGGCGATTAAGTTGGGTAACGCCAGGGTTTTCCCAGTCACGACGT
TGTAAAACGACGGCCAGTGAGCGCGCCTCGTTCATTCACGTTTTTGAACCCGTGGAGGACGGGCAGACTC
GCGGTGCAAATGTGTTTTACAGCGTGATGGAGCAGATGAAGATGCTCGACACGCTGCAGAACACGCAGCT
AGATTAACCCTAGAAAGATAATCATATTGTGACGTACGTTAAAGATAATCATGTGTAAAATTGACGCATG
TGTTTTATCGGTCTGTATATCGAGGTTTATTTATTAATTTGAATAGATATTAAGTTTTATTATATTTACA
CTTACATACTAATAATAAATTCAACAAACAATTTATTTATGTTTATTTATTTATTAAAAAAAACAAAAAC
TCAAAATTTCTTCTATAAAGTAACAAAACTTTTAT
Features (pLannotate 1.2.2; 22 found; start..end, strand, type, name):
    324..341     +  promoter       minP (fragment): minimal TATA-box promoter with low basal activity
    414..456     +  5'UTR          Xenopus globin 5'-UTR: translational enhancer from the 5'-UTR of the major beta-globin gene of Xenopus laevis
    505..882     +  CDS            H2B: human histone H2B; HIST1H2BJ
    881..897     -  misc_feature   MCS (fragment): pUC18/19 multiple cloning site
    901..1614    +  CDS            EGFP: EGFP is a basic (constitutively fluorescent) green fluorescent protein published in 1996, derived from Aequorea victoria. It is reported to be a rapidly-maturing weak dimer with moderate acid sensitivity.
   1648..1855    +  polyA_signal   bGH poly(A) signal: bovine growth hormone polyadenylation signal
   1893..2222    +  promoter       SV40 promoter: SV40 enhancer and early promoter
   2271..3296    +  CDS            HygR: aminoglycoside phosphotransferase from E. coli; aph(4)-Ia; confers resistance to hygromycin
   3303..3409    +  misc_feature   WPRE (fragment): woodchuck hepatitis virus posttranscriptional regulatory element
   3418..3539    +  polyA_signal   SV40 poly(A) signal: SV40 polyadenylation signal
   3557..3649    +  ncRNA          G-CSF SLDE: Accession: RF00183 - G-CSF factor stem-loop destabilising element (SLDE)
   4346..4813    +  CDS            B (fragment): PORTL_LAMBD - Experimental evidence at protein level: Swiss-Prot protein existence level 1. Forms the portal vertex of the capsid (PubMed:6228056, PubMed:6232391). This portal plays critical roles in head assembly, genome packaging, neck/tail attachment, and genome ejection (Probable). The portal protein multimerizes as a single ring-shaped homododecamer arranged around a central channel (PubMed:6232391). Binds to the terminase subunits to form the packaging machine (PubMed:7799432). From Escherichia phage lambda (Bacteriophage lambda).
   4851..4867    -  protein_bind   lac operator: The lac repressor binds to the lac operator to inhibit transcription in E. coli. This inhibition can be relieved by adding lactose or isopropyl-β-D-thiogalactopyranoside (IPTG). lac repressor encoded by lacI
   4875..4905    -  promoter       lac promoter: promoter for the E. coli lac operon
   4920..4941    -  protein_bind   CAP binding site: CAP binding activates transcription in the presence of cAMP. E. coli catabolite activator protein
   4954..5046    -  CDS            lacI (fragment): lac repressor; lacI; The lac repressor binds to the lac operator to inhibit transcription in E. coli. This inhibition can be relieved by adding lactose or isopropyl-β-D-thiogalactopyranoside (IPTG).
   5229..5817    -  rep_origin     ori: high-copy-number ColE1/pMB1/pBR322/pUC origin of replication
   5988..6848    -  CDS            AmpR: β-lactamase; bla; confers resistance to ampicillin, carbenicillin, and related antibiotics
   6849..6953    -  promoter       AmpR promoter: bla
   7006..7434    -  rep_origin     f1 ori (sequence partly withheld): f1 bacteriophage origin of replication; arrow indicates direction of (+) strand synthesis
   7439..7594    -  CDS            lacZα (fragment): LacZα fragment of β-galactosidase; lacZ fragment
   7596..7715    +  CDS            B (fragment): PORTL_LAMBD - Experimental evidence at protein level: Swiss-Prot protein existence level 1. Forms the portal vertex of the capsid (PubMed:6228056, PubMed:6232391). This portal plays critical roles in head assembly, genome packaging, neck/tail attachment, and genome ejection (Probable). The portal protein multimerizes as a single ring-shaped homododecamer arranged around a central channel (PubMed:6232391). Binds to the terminase subunits to form the packaging machine (PubMed:7799432). From Escherichia phage lambda (Bacteriophage lambda).
