[The description below was written by a language model from this plasmid's Addgene catalogue record and pLannotate feature annotations shown in this document.]
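Description:
SCN1Aprom(335-406)-H2B-GFP is a mammalian expression reporter plasmid of about 8 kb, built by Gibson cloning on a backbone recorded as FLP-IN. It is propagated in E. coli through a high-copy ColE1/pUC-type origin with ampicillin selection from the AmpR (β-lactamase) cassette. It also carries an f1 origin and leftover cloning-vector elements (lac promoter/operator, lacZα and lacI fragments). Two fragments matching the phage lambda portal gene B are annotated, and their role is not explained in the record. No FRT site is annotated, so the table does not itself confirm Flp-mediated integration.

The reporter unit places a short stretch of the SCN1A promoter, described as the region 335 to 406 bp upstream of the transcription start site, in front of an E1b minimal promoter. The feature table picks this up only as a minimal TATA-box fragment with low basal activity, and the SCN1A segment itself is not annotated. A Xenopus β-globin 5'-UTR translational enhancer follows, then human histone H2B (H2BC11/HIST1H2BJ) fused at its C terminus to EGFP, ending in a bGH polyadenylation signal. Because the minimal promoter is weak by itself, the chromatin-bound, nuclear green signal should depend on factors acting at the SCN1A sequence. This makes the plasmid suitable as a readout for regulators targeted to that region, consistent with the associated work on engineered therapeutic proteins, although the record does not name the specific effector.

Downstream, an SV40 enhancer/early promoter drives a mammalian selection marker followed by a WPRE fragment and an SV40 poly(A) signal. The catalogue lists puromycin as the selectable marker, but the sequence annotation identifies this gene as the hygromycin resistance gene (HygR). The discrepancy should be checked before choosing a selection drug.
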