Addgene plasmid #236151: SCN1Aprom(335-406)-H2B-GFP
Purpose: Fluorescent reporter encoding H2B-GFP fusion under control of E1b minimal promoter with the SCN1a promoter region encompassing 335 to 406 bp upstream of its transcriptional start site
Depositing lab: Xiaojing Gao. Depositing organization: Stanford University. Publication: Machine-guided dual-objective protein engineering for deimmunization and therapeutic functions. Wolfsberg E, Paul JS, Tycko J, Chen B, Bassik MC, Bintu L, Alizadeh AA, Gao XJ. Cell Syst. 2025 Jul 16;16(7):101299. doi: 10.1016/j.cels.2025.101299. Epub 2025 Jun 3. PubMed 40466641.
Backbone
  Vector backbone: FLP-IN
  Vector type: Mammalian Expression
  Selectable markers: Puromycin
Growth in bacteria
  Bacterial resistance: Ampicillin, 100 μg/mL
  Growth temperature: 37°C
  Growth strain: DH5alpha
  Copy number: High Copy
Gene/Insert
  Gene/Insert name: H2B
  Species: H. sapiens (human)
  Entrez Gene: H2BC11 (a.k.a. H2B/r, H2BFR, H2BJ, HIST1H2BJ)
  Promoter: E1b minimal promoter with the SCN1a promoter region
  Tag / fusion protein: EGFP (C terminal on insert)
  Cloning method: Gibson Cloning
Terms and licenses: Academic/Nonprofit Terms; Industry Terms: Not Available to Industry
Depositor comments: See https://benchling.com/s/seq-obPf2SudDS9jNjpIslU3?m=slm-Qht4XrcFL7241Tbonddsfor annotated sequence. Please visit https://doi.org/10.1101/2025.02.24.639918 for bioRxiv preprint.
How to cite: SCN1Aprom(335-406)-H2B-GFP was a gift from Xiaojing Gao (Addgene plasmid # 236151 ; http://n2t.net/addgene:236151 ; RRID:Addgene_236151)
